>Addgene plasmid #196818 | pGEL670 | addgene full sequence | sequence record 388278 | Addgene NGS Result
GGCGCGCCTGCAGTGCAGCGTGACCCGGTCGTGCCCCTCTCTTGAGATAAGGTGAGCATTGCATGTCTAA
GTTATAAAAAATTACCACATATTTTTTTTGTCACACTTGTTTGAAGTGCAGTTTATCTATCTTTATACAT
ATATTTAAACTTTACTCTACGAATAATATAATCTATAGTACTACAATAATATCAGTGTTTTAGAGAATCA
TATAAATGAACAGTTAGACATGGTCTAAAGGACAATTGAGTATTTTGACAACAGGACTCTACAGTTTTAT
CTTTTTAGTGTGCATGTGTTCTCCTTTTTTTTTGCAAATAGCTTCACCTATATAATACTTCATCCATTTT
ATTAGTACATCCATTTAGGGTTTAGGGTTAATGGTTTTTATAGACTAATTTTTTTAGTACATCTATTTTA
TTCTATTTTAGCCTCTAAATTAAGAAAACTAAAACTCTATTTTAGTTTTTTTATTTAATAATTTAGATAT
AAAATAGAATAAAATAAAGTGACTAAAAATTAAACAAATACCCTTTAAGAAATTAAAAAAACTAAGGAAA
CATTTTTCTTGTTTCGAGTAGATAATGCCAGCCTGTTAAACGCCGTCGACGAGTCTAACGGACACCAACC
AGCGAACCAGCAGCGTCGCGTCGGGCCAAGCGAAGCAGACGGCACGGCATCTCTGTCGCTGCCTCTGGAC
CCCTCTCGAGAGTTCCGCTCCACCGTTGGACTTGCTCCGCTGTCGGCATCCAGAAATTGCGTGGCGGAGC
GGCAGACGTGAGCCGGCACGGCAGGCGGCCTCCTCCTCCTCTCACGGCACCGGCAGCTACGGGGGATTCC
TTTCCCACCGCTCCTTCGCTTTCCCTTCCTCGCCCGCCGTAATAAATAGACACCCCCTCCACACCCTCTT
TCCCCAACCTCGTGTTGTTCGGAGCGCACACACACACAACCAGAACTCCCCCAAATCCACCCGTCGGCAC
CTCCGCTTCAAGGTACGCCGCTCGTCCTCCCCCCCCCCCTCTCTACCTTCTCAAGATCGGCGTTCCGGTC
CATGGTTAGGGCCCGGTAGTTCTACTTCTGTTCATGTTTGTGTTAGATCCGTGTTTGTGTTAGATCCGTG
CTACTAGCGTTCGTACACGGATGCGACCTGTACGTCAGACACGTTCTGATTGCTAACTTGCCAGTGTTTC
TCTTTGGGGAATCCTGGGATGGCTCTAGCCGTTCCGCAGACGGGATCGATTTCATGATTTTTTTTGTTTC
GTTGCATAGGGTTTGGTTTGCCCTTTTCCTTTATTTCAATATATGCCGTGCACTTGTTTGTCGGGTCATC
TTTTCATGCTTTTTTTTGTCTTGGTTGTGATGATGTGGTCTGGTTGGGCGGTCGTTCAAGATCGGAGTAG
AATTAATTCTGTTTCAAACTACCTGGTGGATTTATTAATTTTGGATCTGTATGTGTGTGCCATACATATT
CATAGTTACGAATTGAAGATGATGGATGGAAATATCGATCTAGGATAGGTATACATGTTGATGCGGGTTT
TACTGATGCATATACAGAGATGCTTTTTGTTCGCTTGGTTGTGATGATGTGGTGTGGTTGGGCGGTCGTT
CATTCGTTCAAGATCGGAGTAGAATACTGTTTCAAACTACCTGGTGTATTTATTAATTTTGGAACTGTAT
GTGTGTGTCATACATCTTCATAGTTACGAGTTTAAGATGGATGGAAATATCGATCTAGGATAGGTATACA
TGTTGATGTGGGTTTTACTGATGCATATACATGATGGCATATGCAGCATCTATTCATATGCTCTAACCTT
GAGTACCTATCTATTATAATAAACAAGTATGTTTTATAATTATTTTGATCTTGATATACTTGGATGATGG
CATATGCAGCAGCTATATGTGGATTTTTTTAGCCCTGCCTTCATACGCTATTTATTTGCTTGGTACTGTT
TCTTTTGTCGATGCTCACCCTGTTGTTTGGTGTTACTTCTGCAGCCTGCAGGTAGATCGCTCGTCGACAT
GACAAAGCTGAACCAGCCATACGGCATCGGCCTCGCTATTGGCTCAAACTCTATCGGCTTCGCGGTGGTC
GACGCCAATTCCCACCTCCTGCGCCTGAAGGGCGAGACAGCCATCGGCGCCAGGCTCTTCCGCGAGGGAC
AGTCAGCCGCGGATCGGAGGGGCTCTAGGACCACACGGAGGCGCCTCTCCCGGACAAGGTGGCGCCTCAG
CTTCCTGCGCGACTTCTTCGCGCCACATATCACCAAGATTGACCCTGATTTCTTCCTCCGCCAGAAGTAC
TCCGAGATCAGCCCTAAGGACAAGGATCGGTTCAAGTACGAGAAGAGGCTGTTCAACGACCGCACCGATG
CCGAGTTCTACGAGGATTACCCATCAATGTACCACCTGAGGCTCCATCTGATGACCCACACACATAAGGC
CGACCCGAGGGAGATTTTCCTCGCCATCCACCATATTCTCAAGTCTCGGGGCCACTTCCTCACACCTGGA
GCGGCCAAGGATTTCAATACCGACAAGGTGGATCTGGAGGACATCTTCCCAGCCCTCACAGAGGCGTACG
CCCAGGTCTACCCGGACCTGGAGCTGACCTTCGACCTCGCGAAGGCCGACGATTTCAAGGCGAAGCTCCT
GGATGAGCAGGCCACCCCGTCCGACACACAGAAGGCGCTGGTGAACCTCCTGCTCTCCAGCGATGGCGAG
AAGGAGATTGTCAAGAAGAGGAAGCAGGTGCTGACAGAGTTCGCGAAGGCCATCACCGGCCTCAAGACAA
AGTTCAACCTCGCCCTGGGCACCGAGGTGGATGAGGCCGATGCCTCAAATTGGCAGTTCTCTATGGGCCA
GCTCGACGATAAGTGGTCCAACATCGAGACATCCATGACAGACCAGGGCACCGAGATTTTCGAGCAGATT
CAGGAGCTGTACCGGGCGAGGCTGCTCAACGGCATTGTGCCAGCCGGCATGTCCCTGAGCCAGGCCAAGG
TCGCCGATTACGGCCAGCACAAGGAGGACCTGGAGCTGTTCAAGACATACCTCAAGAAGCTGAATGATCA
TGAGCTGGCGAAGACCATCCGGGGCCTCTACGACAGGTACATTAACGGCGACGATGCCAAGCCGTTCCTG
CGCGAGGACTTCGTCAAGGCGCTCACCAAGGAGGTGACAGCCCATCCAAACGAGGTGTCCGAGCAGCTGC
TCAACAGGATGGGCCAGGCCAATTTCATGCTCAAGCAGAGGACCAAGGCCAACGGCGCAATCCCAATTCA
GCTCCAGCAGCGCGAGCTGGATCAGATCATTGCGAACCAGAGCAAGTACTACGACTGGCTCGCCGCCCCA
AATCCAGTGGAGGCACACAGGTGGAAGATGCCGTACCAGCTCGATGAGCTGCTCAATTTCCATATCCCAT
ACTACGTCGGCCCTCTGATTACACCGAAGCAGCAGGCGGAGTCAGGCGAGAACGTGTTCGCCTGGATGGT
CAGGAAGGACCCGTCTGGCAACATCACCCCATACAATTTCGATGAGAAGGTGGACCGGGAGGCGTCAGCC
AATACATTCATCCAGAGGATGAAGACCACAGATACCTACCTGATTGGCGAGGACGTGCTCCCTAAGCAGT
CTCTGCTCTACCAGAAGTACGAGGTGCTCAACGAGCTGAACAATGTCCGCATCAACAATGAGTGCCTGGG
CACAGATCAGAAGCAGCGGCTCATCAGGGAGGTGTTCGAGCGGCACTCATCTGTGACCATTAAGCAGGTC
GCGGATAATCTCGTGGCACATGGCGACTTCGCCCGGAGGCCGGAGATCAGGGGCCTGGCGGACGAGAAGA
GGTTCCTCTCCAGCCTGTCCACATACCACCAGCTCAAGGAGATCCTGCATGAGGCCATTGACGATCCAAC
CAAGCTGCTCGATATCGAGAACATCATTACCTGGAGCACAGTGTTCGAGGACCACACCATCTTCGAGACA
AAGCTGGCCGAGATTGAGTGGCTCGACCCGAAGAAGATCAACGAGCTGTCAGGCATTCGCTACCGGGGAT
GGGGACAGTTCTCTCGCAAGCTGCTCGACGGCCTCAAGCTGGGCAACGGCCACACAGTCATTCAGGAGCT
GATGCTGAGCAACCATAATCTCATGCAGATCCTGGCCGATGAGACACTCAAGGAGACAATGACAGAGCTG
AACCAGGACAAGCTCAAGACAGACGATATCGAGGATGTGATTAACGACGCGTACACCTCACCATCTAATA
AGAAGGCCCTCCGGCAGGTCCTGAGGGTGGTCGAGGATATTAAGCATGCCGCGAATGGCCAGGACCCTTC
ATGGCTCTTCATCGAGACAGCCGACGGCACCGGCACAGCCGGCAAGCGCACACAGTCTCGGCAGAAGCAG
ATCCAGACCGTGTACGCGAACGCCGCGCAGGAGCTGATTGATTCCGCCGTGAGGGGCGAGCTGGAGGATA
AGATCGCGGACAAGGCCTCTTTCACAGACCGCCTCGTGCTGTACTTCATGCAGGGCGGCAGGGATATCTA
CACAGGCGCCCCTCTGAATATTGACCAGCTCTCCCACTACGACATCGATCATATTCTCCCGCAGTCACTG
ATTAAGGACGATTCTCTGGACAACAGGGTGCTCGTCAACGCGACAATCAATCGCGAGAAGAACAATGTGT
TCGCCTCCACACTCTTCGCGGGCAAGATGAAGGCAACCTGGCGGAAGTGGCATGAGGCAGGCCTGATTTC
AGGACGCAAGCTCCGGAATCTCATGCTGAGGCCGGATGAGATCGACAAGTTCGCCAAGGGATTCGTGGCA
AGGCAGCTGGTGGAGACAAGGCAGATCATTAAGCTCACAGAGCAGATCGCTGCCGCCCAGTACCCTAACA
CCAAGATCATTGCCGTGAAGGCGGGCCTCAGCCACCAGCTGAGGGAGGAGCTGGATTTCCCGAAGAACAG
GGACGTGAATCATTACCACCATGCGTTCGATGCCTTCCTCGCCGCAAGGATTGGCACATACCTGCTCAAG
CGCTACCCGAAGCTGGCGCCTTTCTTCACCTACGGCGAGTTCGCCAAGGTGGACGTGAAGAAGTTCAGGG
AGTTCAACTTCATCGGCGCGCTCACACACGCCAAGAAGAATATCATTGCGAAGGATACCGGCGAGATTGT
GTGGGATAAGGAGAGGGACATCCGCGAGCTGGACAGGATCTACAATTTCAAGCGCATGCTCATTACCCAT
GAGGTCTACTTCGAGACAGCCGATCTCTTCAAGCAGACCATCTACGCCGCAAAGGACTCCAAGGAGAGGG
GCGGCAGCAAGCAGCTGATTCCTAAGAAGCAGGGCTACCCGACACAGGTGTACGGCGGATACACCCAGGA
GTCAGGCAGCTACAATGCGCTCGTGCGCGTGGCCGAGGCAGATACCACAGCCTACCAGGTCATCAAGATT
TCCGCGCAGAACGCCTCCAAGATCGCGAGCGCCAATCTCAAGAGCAGGGAGAAGGGCAAGCAGCTGCTCA
ATGAGATTGTGGTCAAGCAGCTGGCGAAGCGCCGGAAGAACTGGAAGCCTTCAGCCAATTCTTTCAAGAT
CGTGATTCCGAGGTTCGGCATGGGCACACTGTTCCAGAACGCCAAGTACGGCCTCTTCATGGTCAACTCA
GACACCTACTACCGCAATTACCAGGAGCTGTGGCTGTCCCGGGAGAATCAGAAGCTGCTCAAGAAGCTCT
TCAGCATCAAGTACGAGAAGACACAGATGAACCACGATGCCCTCCAGGTGTACAAGGCCATCATTGACCA
GGTCGAGAAGTTCTTCAAGCTGTACGATATCAATCAGTTCAGGGCGAAGCTCTCCGACGCCATTGAGCGC
TTCGAGAAGCTGCCGATCAACACCGATGGCAATAAGATTGGCAAGACCGAGACACTCCGGCAGATCCTCA
TTGGCCTCCAGGCGAACGGCACAAGGTCCAACGTGAAGAATCTGGGCATCAAGACCGACCTCGGCCTGCT
CCAGGTCGGCAGCGGCATCAAGCTCGACAAGGATACCCAGATTGTCTACCAGTCACCGTCTGGCCTGTTC
AAGAGGCGCATCCCACTCGCCGACCTGTCAAGGGCTGATCCTAAGAAGAAGAGGAAGGTTGGAGGTGGCG
GTACAGGAGGGGGTGGGTCCGCTGAGTATGTCAGGGCGTTGTTCGACTTCAATGGAAACGACGAGGAAGA
TCTGCCTTTTAAAAAGGGAGATATTCTCAGGATCAGAGATAAGCCGGAAGAACAATGGTGGAACGCTGAA
GACTCTGAAGGTAAGAGAGGTATGATTCTTGTCCCCTACGTCGAGAAGTATTCGGGTGACTATAAAGACC
ACGATGGAGATTATAAGGACCACGATATAGATTATAAGGATGATGATGATAAGAGCGGAATGACCGATGC
AGAGTACGTCAGGATTCATGAGAAACTTGACATCTACACGTTTAAGAAACAGTTTTTCAACAACAAAAAA
TCTGTTAGTCACCGCTGTTACGTGCTGTTCGAATTGAAACGCAGAGGTGAGAGGAGAGCCTGCTTTTGGG
GCTATGCCGTCAACAAGCCGCAAAGCGGCACAGAAAGGGGCATTCACGCGGAGATATTTAGCATTAGAAA
GGTCGAGGAATACCTTCGGGATAATCCCGGGCAATTCACTATCAATTGGTACTCTTCATGGTCCCCGTGT
GCAGATTGCGCTGAAAAGATACTGGAGTGGTATAATCAAGAACTCAGAGGAAACGGTCACACCCTCAAGA
TTTGGGCTTGCAAGCTTTACTACGAGAAAAATGCAAGGAACCAGATCGGCCTCTGGAACTTGCGCGACAA
CGGCGTGGGGTTGAATGTGATGGTGTCGGAGCATTACCAGTGCTGCCGGAAGATATTCATTCAGTCGTCA
CATAATCAATTGAACGAGAATAGGTGGCTCGAAAAAACCCTGAAGCGGGCCGAGAAGTGGAGGAGTGAAC
TCTCGATAATGATCCAGGTTAAAGGACCGAAGAAGAAGCGCAAGGTGGGGACCATGACTAATCTCTCAGA
TATAATCGAGAAGGAAACAGGAAAGCAACTGGTCATCCAAGAATCGATTTTGATGCTTCCCGAAGAAGTC
GAAGAAGTTATAGGAAATAAGCCCGAGTCTGACATACTGGTTCACACAGCGTACGATGAAAGTACGGACG
AGAATGTCATGTTGCTGACATCGGACGCACCTGAATACAAGCCTTGGGCTCTGGTCATACAAGATAGTAA
CGGAGAAAATAAGATTAAAATGCTTGAAGGAAGGGGCTCCCTGCTGACATGTGGAGATGTGGAAGAGAAT
CCAGGACCATCCAGGATGATAGAGCAAGATGGTTGTACCCAAGTGCTGCGGCCCCTCGGATGGCGGGGGT
ACAGCGCCATGACTGGCCATAATAGACAGTCCGCTGCTCTCATGCCTCCATGCAGCGGATGTCAGAGGAG
GGGAGCTAGGTTCTTCCTGTCTAGACCTACCTGCCCCGTGCCCTCAAGGGCTGATCCTAAGAAGAAGAGG
AAGGTTTCTAGGGCAGATCCAAAGAAGAAGCGGAAGGTGTCTAGAGCTGATCCGAAGAAGAAGCGCAAGG
TGTGACTCGAGATATGAAGATGAAGATGAAATATTTGGTGTGTCAAATAAAAAGCTTGTGTGCTTAAGTT
TGTGTTTTTTTCTTGGCTTGTTGTGTTATGAATTTGTGGCTTTTTCTAATATTAAATGAATGTAAGATCA
CATTATAATGAATAAACAAATGTTTCTATAATCCATTGTGAATGTTTTGTTGGATCTCTTCTGCAGCATA
TAACTACTGTATGTGCTATGGTATGGACTATGGAATATGATTAAAGATAAGAGGATCCGCGGATCATGAA
CCAACGGCCTGGCTGTATTTGGTGGTTGTGTAGGGAGATGGGGAGAAGAAAAGCCCGATTCTCTTCGCTG
TGATGGGCTGGATGCATGCGGGGGAGCGGGAGGCCCAAGTACGTGCACGGTGAGCGGCCCACAGGGCGAG
TGTGAGCGCGAGAGGCGGGAGGAACAGTTTAGTACCACATTGCCCAGCTAACTCGAACGCGACCAACTTA
TAAACCCGCGCGCTGTCGCTTGTGTGGAGACCTTATATTCCCCAGAACATCAGGTTAATGGCGTTTTTGA
TGTCATTTTCGCGGTGGCTGAGATCAGCCACTTCTTCCCCGATAACGGAAACCGGCACACTGGCCATATC
GGTGGTCATCATGCGCCAGCTTTCATCCCCGATATGCACCACCGGGTAAAGTTCACGGGAGACTTTATCT
GACAGCAGACGTGCACTGGCCAGGGGGATCACCATCCGTCGCCCGGGCGTGTCAATAATATCACTCTGTA
CATCCACAAACAGACGATAACGGCTCTCTCTTTTATAGGTGTAAACCTTAAACTGCATTTCACCAGCCCC
TGTTCTCGTCAGCAAAAGAGCCGTTCATTTCAATAAACCGGGCGACCTCAGCCATCCCTTCCTGATTTTC
CGCTTTCCAGCGTTCGGCACGCAGACGACGGGCTTCATTCTGCATGGTTGTGCTTACCAGACCGGAGATA
TTGACATCATATATGCCTTGAGCAACTGATAGCTGTCGCTGTCAACTGTCACTGTAATACGCTGCTTCAT
AGCATACCTCTTTTTGACATACTTCGGGTATACATATCAGTATATATTCTTATACCGCAAAAATCAGCGC
GCAAATACGCATACTGTTATCTGGCTTGGTACCGGTCTCAGTCTCAGGTAGATGTCAGATCAATCAGAAA
TGATTGATCTGACATCTACGAGTTGAGATCAAACAAAGCTTCAGCTGAGTTTCAATTTCTGAGCCCATGT
TGGGCCATACATATGCCACCCGAGTGCAAATCGGGTGGCTTTTTTTCTAGACCCAGCTTTCTTGTACAAA
GTTGGCATTACTGCGAGCTCAAACTATCAGTGTTTGACAGGATATATTGGCGGGTAAACCTAAGAGAAAA
GAGCGTTTATTAGAATAATCGGATATTTAAAAGGGCGTGAAAAGGTTTATCCGTTCGTCCATTTGTATGT
GCATGCCAACCACAGGGTTCCCCTCGGGATCAAAGTACTTTGATCCAACCCCTCCGCTGCTATAGTGCAG
TCGGCTTCTGACGTTCAGTGCAGCCGTCTTCTGAAAACGACATGTCGCACAAGTCCTAAGTTACGCGACA
GGCTGCCGCCCTGCCCTTTTCCTGGCGTTTTCTTGTCGCGTGTTTTAGTCGCATAAAGTAGAATACTTGC
GACTAGAACCGGAGACATTACGCCATGAACAAGAGCGCCGCCGCTGGCCTGCTGGGCTATGCCCGCGTCA
GCACCGACGACCAGGACTTGACCAACCAACGGGCCGAACTGCACGCGGCCGGCTGCACCAAGCTGTTTTC
CGAGAAGATCACCGGCACCAGGCGCGACCGCCCGGAGCTGGCCAGGATGCTTGACCACCTACGCCCTGGC
GACGTTGTGACAGTGACCAGGCTAGACCGCCTGGCCCGCAGCACCCGCGACCTACTGGACATTGCCGAGC
GCATCCAGGAGGCCGGCGCGGGCCTGCGTAGCCTGGCAGAGCCGTGGGCCGACACCACCACGCCGGCCGG
CCGCATGGTGTTGACCGTGTTCGCCGGCATTGCCGAGTTCGAGCGTTCCCTAATCATCGACCGCACCCGG
AGCGGGCGCGAGGCCGCCAAGGCCCGAGGCGTGAAGTTTGGCCCCCGCCCTACCCTCACCCCGGCACAGA
TCGCGCACGCCCGCGAGCTGATCGACCAGGAAGGCCGCACCGTGAAAGAGGCGGCTGCACTGCTTGGCGT
GCATCGCTCGACCCTGTACCGCGCACTTGAGCGCAGCGAGGAAGTGACGCCCACCGAGGCCAGGCGGCGC
GGTGCCTTCCGTGAGGACGCATTGACCGAGGCCGACGCCCTGGCGGCCGCCGAGAATGAACGCCAAGAGG
AACAAGCATGAAACCGCACCAGGACGGCCAGGACGAACCGTTTTTCATTACCGAAGAGATCGAGGCGGAG
ATGATCGCGGCCGGGTACGTGTTCGAGCCGCCCGCGCACGGCTCAACCGTGCGGCTGCATGAAATCCTGG
CCGGTTTGTCTGATGCCAAGCTGGCGGCCTGGCCGGCCAGCTTGGCCGCTGAAGAAACCGAGCGCCGCCG
TCTAAAAAGGTGATGTGTATTTGAGTAAAACAGCTTGCGTCATGCGGTCGCTGCGTATATGATGCGATGA
GTAAATAAACAAATACGCAAGGGGAACGCATGAAGGTTATCGCTGTACTTAACCAGAAAGGCGGGTCAGG
CAAGACGACCATCGCAACCCATCTAGCCCGCGCCCTGCAACTCGCCGGGGCCGATGTTCTGTTAGTCGAT
TCCGATCCCCAGGGCAGTGCCCGCGATTGGGCGGCCGTGCGGGAAGATCAACCGCTAACCGTTGTCGGCA
TCGACCGCCCGACGATTGACCGCGACGTGAAGGCCATCGGCCGGCGCGACTTCGTAGTGATCGACGGAGC
GCCCCAGGCGGCGGACTTGGCTGTGTCCGCGATCAAGGCAGCCGACTTCGTGCTGATTCCGGTGCAGCCA
AGCCCTTACGACATATGGGCCACCGCCGACCTGGTGGAGCTGGTTAAGCAGCGCATTGAGGTCACGGATG
GAAGGCTACAAGCGGCCTTTGTCGTGTCGCGGGCGATCAAAGGCACGCGCATCGGCGGTGAGGTTGCCGA
GGCGCTGGCCGGGTACGAGCTGCCCATTCTTGAGTCCCGTATCACGCAGCGCGTGAGCTACCCAGGCACT
GCCGCCGCCGGCACAACCGTTCTTGAATCAGAACCCGAGGGCGACGCTGCCCGCGAGGTCCAGGCGCTGG
CCGCTGAAATTAAATCAAAACTCATTTGAGTTAATGAGGTAAAGAGAAAATGAGCAAAAGCACAAACACG
CTAAGTGCCGGCCGTCCGAGCGCACGCAGCAGCAAGGCTGCAACGTTGGCCAGCCTGGCAGACACGCCAG
CCATGAAGCGGGTCAACTTTCAGTTGCCGGCGGAGGATCACACCAAGCTGAAGATGTACGCGGTACGCCA
AGGCAAGACCATTACCGAGCTGCTATCTGAATACATCGCGCAGCTACCAGAGTAAATGAGCAAATGAATA
AATGAGTAGATGAATTTTAGCGGCTAAAGGAGGCGGCATGGAAAATCAAGAACAACCAGGCACCGACGCC
GTGGAATGCCCCATGTGTGGAGGAACGGGCGGTTGGCCAGGCGTAAGCGGCTGGGTTGCCTGCCGGCCCT
GCAATGGCACTGGAACCCCCAAGCCCGAGGAATCGGCGTGAGCGGTCGCAAACCATCCGGCCCGGTACAA
ATCGGCGCGGCGCTGGGTGATGACCTGGTGGAGAAGTTGAAGGCCGCGCAGGCCGCCCAGCGGCAACGCA
TCGAGGCAGAAGCACGCCCCGGTGAATCGTGGCAAGCGGCCGCTGATCGAATCCGCAAAGAATCCCGGCA
ACCGCCGGCAGCCGGTGCGCCGTCGATTAGGAAGCCGCCCAAGGGCGACGAGCAACCAGATTTTTTCGTT
CCGATGCTCTATGACGTGGGCACCCGCGATAGTCGCAGCATCATGGACGTGGCCGTTTTCCGTCTGTCGA
AGCGTGACCGACGAGCTGGCGAGGTGATCCGCTACGAGCTTCCAGACGGGCACGTAGAGGTTTCCGCAGG
GCCGGCCGGCATGGCCAGTGTGTGGGATTACGACCTGGTACTGATGGCGGTTTCCCATCTAACCGAATCC
ATGAACCGATACCGGGAAGGGAAGGGAGACAAGCCCGGCCGCGTGTTCCGTCCACACGTTGCGGACGTAC
TCAAGTTCTGCCGGCGAGCCGATGGCGGAAAGCAGAAAGACGACCTGGTAGAAACCTGCATTCGGTTAAA
CACCACGCACGTTGCCATGCAGCGTACGAAGAAGGCCAAGAACGGCCGCCTGGTGACGGTATCCGAGGGT
GAAGCCTTGATTAGCCGCTACAAGATCGTAAAGAGCGAAACCGGGCGGCCGGAGTACATCGAGATCGAGC
TAGCTGATTGGATGTACCGCGAGATCACAGAAGGCAAGAACCCGGACGTGCTGACGGTTCACCCCGATTA
CTTTTTGATCGATCCCGGCATCGGCCGTTTTCTCTACCGCCTGGCACGCCGCGCCGCAGGCAAGGCAGAA
GCCAGATGGTTGTTCAAGACGATCTACGAACGCAGTGGCAGCGCCGGAGAGTTCAAGAAGTTCTGTTTCA
CCGTGCGCAAGCTGATCGGGTCAAATGACCTGCCGGAGTACGATTTGAAGGAGGAGGCGGGGCAGGCTGG
CCCGATCCTAGTCATGCGCTACCGCAACCTGATCGAGGGCGAAGCATCCGCCGGTTCCTAATGTACGGAG
CAGATGCTAGGGCAAATTGCCCTAGCAGGGGAAAAAGGTCGAAAAGGCCTCTTTCCTGTGGATAGCACGT
ACATTGGGAACCCAAAGCCGTACATTGGGAACCGGAACCCGTACATTGGGAACCCAAAGCCGTACATTGG
GAACCGGTCACACATGTAAGTGACTGATATAAAAGAGAAAAAAGGCGATTTTTCCGCCTAAAACTCTTTA
AAACTTATTAAAACTCTTAAAACCCGCCTGGCCTGTGCATAACTGTCTGGCCAGCGCACAGCCGAAGAGC
TGCAAAAAGCGCCTACCCTTCGGTCGCTGCGCTCCCTACGCCCCGCCGCTTCGCGTCGGCCTATCGCGGC
CGCTGGCCGCTCAAAAATGGCTGGCCTACGGCCAGGCAATCTACCAGGGCGCGGACAAGCCGCGCCGTCG
CCACTCGACCGCCGGCGCCCACATCAAGGCACCCTGCCTCGCGCGTTTCGGTGATGACGGTGAAAACCTC
TGACACATGCAGCTCCCGGAAACGGTCACAGCTTGTCTGTAAGCGGATGCCGGGAGCAGACAAGCGCGTC
AGCGGGTGTTGGCGGGTGTCGGGGCGCAGCCATGACCCAGTCACGTAGCGATAGCGGAGTGTATACTGGC
TTAACTATGCGGCATCAGAGCAGATTGTACTGAGAGTGCACCATATGCGGTGTGAAATACCGCACAGATG
CGTAAGGAGAAAATACCGCATCAGGCGCTCTTCCGCTTCCTCGCTCACTGACTCGCTGCGCTCGGTCGTT
CGGCTGCGGCGAGCGGTATCAGCTCACTCAAAGGCGGTAATACGGTTATCCACAGAATCAGGGGATAACG
CAGGAAAGAACATGTGAGCAAAAGGCCAGCAAAAGGCCAGGAACCGTAAAAAGGCCGCGTTGCTGGCGTT
TTTCCATAGGCTCCGCCCCCCTGACGAGCATCACAAAAATCGACGCTCAAGTCAGAGGTGGCGAAACCCG
ACAGGACTATAAAGATACCAGGCGTTTCCCCCTGGAAGCTCCCTCGTGCGCTCTCCTGTTCCGACCCTGC
CGCTTACCGGATACCTGTCCGCCTTTCTCCCTTCGGGAAGCGTGGCGCTTTCTCATAGCTCACGCTGTAG
GTATCTCAGTTCGGTGTAGGTCGTTCGCTCCAAGCTGGGCTGTGTGCACGAACCCCCCGTTCAGCCCGAC
CGCTGCGCCTTATCCGGTAACTATCGTCTTGAGTCCAACCCGGTAAGACACGACTTATCGCCACTGGCAG
CAGCCACTGGTAACAGGATTAGCAGAGCGAGGTATGTAGGCGGTGCTACAGAGTTCTTGAAGTGGTGGCC
TAACTACGGCTACACTAGAAGGACAGTATTTGGTATCTGCGCTCTGCTGAAGCCAGTTACCTTCGGAAAA
AGAGTTGGTAGCTCTTGATCCGGCAAACAAACCACCGCTGGTAGCGGTGGTTTTTTTGTTTGCAAGCAGC
AGATTACGCGCAGAAAAAAAGGATCTCAAGAAGATCCTTTGATCTTTTCTACGGGGTCTGACGCTCAGTG
GAACGAAAACTCACGTTAAGGGATTTTGGTCATGCATTCTAGGTACTAAAACAATTCATCCAGTAAAATA
TAATATTTTATTTTCTCCCAATCAGGCTTGATCCCCAGTAAGTCAAAAAATAGCTCGACATACTGTTCTT
CCCCGATATCCTCCCTGATCGACCGGACGCAGAAGGCAATGTCATACCACTTGTCCGCCCTGCCGCTTCT
CCCAAGATCAATAAAGCCACTTACTTTGCCATCTTTCACAAAGATGTTGCTGTCTCCCAGGTCGCCGTGG
GAAAAGACAAGTTCCTCTTCGGGCTTTTCCGTCTTTAAAAAATCATACAGCTCGCGCGGATCTTTAAATG
GAGTGTCTTCTTCCCAGTTTTCGCAATCCACATCGGCCAGATCGTTATTCAGTAAGTAATCCAATTCGGC
TAAGCGGCTGTCTAAGCTATTCGTATAGGGACAATCCGATATGTCGATGGAGTGAAAGAGCCTGATGCAC
TCCGCATACAGCTCGATAATCTTTTCAGGGCTTTGTTCATCTTCATACTCTTCCGAGCAAAGGACGCCAT
CGGCCTCACTCATGAGCAGATTGCTCCAGCCATCATGCCGTTCAAAGTGCAGGACCTTTGGAACAGGCAG
CTTTCCTTCCAGCCATAGCATCATGTCCTTTTCCCGTTCCACATCATAGGTGGTCCCTTTATACCGGCTG
TCCGTCATTTTTAAATATAGGTTTTCATTTTCTCCCACCAGCTTATATACCTTAGCAGGAGACATTCCTT
CCGTATCTTTTACGCAGCGGTATTTTTCGATCAGTTTTTTCAATTCCGGTGATATTCTCATTTTAGCCAT
TTATTATTTCCTTCCTCTTTTCTACAGTATTTAAAGATACCCCAAGAAGCTAATTATAACAAGACGAACT
CCAATTCACTGTTCCTTGCATTCTAAAACCTTAAATACCAGAAAACAGCTTTTTCAAAGTTGTTTTCAAA
GTTGGCGTATAACATAGTATCGACGGAGCCGATTTTGAAACCGCGGTGATCACAGGCAGCAACGCTCTGT
CATCGTTACAATCAACATGCTACCCTCCGCGAGATCATCCGTGTTTCAAACCCGGCAGCTTAGTTGCCGT
TCTTCCGAATAGCATCGGTAACATGAGCAAAGTCTGCCGCCTTACAACGGCTCTCCCGCTGACGCCGTCC
CGGACTGATGGGCTGCCTGTATCGAGTGGTGATTTTGTGCCGAGCTGCCGGTCGGGGAGCTGTTGGCTGG
CTGGTGGCAGGATATATTGTGGTGTAAACAAATTGACGCTTAGACAACTTAATAACACATTGCGGACGTT
TTTAATGTACTGAATTAACGCCGAATTAATTCGGGGGATCTGGATTTTAGTACTGGATTTTGGTTTTAGG
AATTAGAAATTTTATTGATAGAAGTATTTTACAAATACAAATACATACTAAGGGTTTCTTATATGCTCAA
CACATGAGCGAAACCCTATAGGAACCCTAATTCCCTTATCTGGGAACTACTCACACATTATTATGGAGAA
AATAGAGCTTGTCGATCGTTAATTAATCACCTCCAAGATCCCGGACGAGTGCTGGGGCGTCGGTTTCCAC
TATCGGCGAGTACTTCTACACAGCCATCGGTCCAGACGGCCGCGCTTCTGCGGGCGATTTGTGTACGCCC
GACAGTCCCGGCTCCGGATCGGACGATTGCGTCGCATCGACCCTGCGCCCAAGCTGCATCATCGAAATTG
CCGTCAACCAAGCTCTGATAGAGTTGGTCAAGACCAATGCGGAGCATATACGCCCGGAGCCGCGGCGATC
CTGCAAGCTCCGGATGCCTCCGCTCGAAGTAGCGCGTCTGCTGCTCCATACAAGCCAACCACGGCCTCCA
GAAGAAGATGTTGGCGACCTCGTATTGGGAATCCCCGAACATCGCCTCGCTCCAGTCAATGACCGCTGTT
ATGCGGCCATTGTCCGTCAGGACATTGTTGGAGCCGAAATCCGCGTGCACGAGGTGCCGGACTTCGGGGC
AGTCCTCGGCCCAAAGCATCAGCTCATCGAGAGCCTGCGCGACGGACGCACTGACGGTGTCGTCCATCAC
AGTTTGCCAGTGATACACATGGGGATCAGCAATCGCGCATATGAAATCACGCCATGTAGTGTATTGACCG
ATTCCTTGCGGTCCGAATGGGCCGAACCCGCTCGTCTGGCTAAGATCGGCCGCAGCGATCGCATCCATGG
CCTCCGCGACCGGCTGCAGAACAGCGGGCAGTTCGGTTTCAGGCAGGTCTTGCAACGTGACACCCTGTGC
ACGGCGGGAGATGCAATAGGTCAGGCTCTCGCTGAATTCCCCAATGTCAAGCACTTCCGGAATCGGGAGC
GCGGCCGATGCAAAGTGCCGATAAACATAACGATCTTTGTAGAAACCATCGGCGCAGCTATTTACCCGCA
GGACATATCCACGCCCTCCTACATCGAAGCTGAAAGCACGAGATTCTTCGCCCTCCGAGAGCTGCATCAG
GTCGGACACGCTGTCGAACTTTTCGATCAGAAACTTCTCGACAGACGTCGCGGTGAGTTCAGGCTTTTTC
ATCCTAGGAGAGATAGATTTGTAGAGAGAGACTGGTGATTTCAGCGTGTCCTCTCCAAATGAAATGAACT
TCCTTATATAGAGGAAGGGTCTTGCGAAGGATAGTGGGATTGTGCGTCATCCCTTACGTCAGTGGAGATA
TCACATCAATCCACTTGCTTTGAAGACGTGGTTGGAACGTCTTCTTTTTCCACGATGCTCCTCGTGGGTG
GGGGTCCATCTTTGGGACCACTGTCGGCAGAGGCATCTTGAACGATAGCCTTTCCTTTATCGCAATGATG
GCATTTGTAGGTGCCACCTTCCTTTTCTACTGTCCTTTTGATGAAGTGACAGATAGCTGGGCAATGGAAT
CCGAGGAGGTTTCCCGATATTACCCTTTGTTGAAAAGTCTCAATAGCCCTTTGGTCTTCTGAGACTGTAT
CTTTGATATTCTTGGAGTAGACGAGAGTGTCGTGCTCCACCATGTTCACATCAATCCACTTGCTTTGAAG
ACGTGGTTGGAACGTCTTCTTTTTCCACGATGCTCCTCGTGGGTGGGGGTCCATCTTTGGGACCACTGTC
GGCAGAGGCATCTTGAACGATAGCCTTTCCTTTATCGCAATGATGGCATTTGTAGGTGCCACCTTCCTTT
TCTACTGTCCTTTTGATGAAGTGACAGATAGCTGGGCAATGGAATCCGAGGAGGTTTCCCGATATTACCC
TTTGTTGAAAAGTCTCAATAGCCCTTTGGTCTTCTGAGACTGTATCTTTGATATTCTTGGAGTAGACGAG
AGTGTCGTGCTCCACCATG
Features (pLannotate 1.2.2; 22 found; start..end, strand, type, name):
      8..2004    +  promoter       Ubi promoter: maize polyubiquitin gene promoter
   6181..6351    +  CDS            CRK (fragment): CRK_HUMAN - Experimental evidence at protein level: Swiss-Prot protein existence level 1. [Isoform Crk-II]: Regulates cell adhesion, spreading and migration (PubMed:31311869). Mediates attachment-induced MAPK8 activation, membrane ruffling and cell motility in a Rac-dependent manner. Involved in phagocytosis of apoptotic cells and cell motility via its interaction with DOCK1 and DOCK4 (PubMed:19004829). May regulate the EFNA5-EPHA3 signaling (By similarity). From Homo sapiens (Human).
   6400..6423    +  CDS            2xFLAG (fragment): two tandem FLAG® epitope tags
   7054..7305    +  CDS            UGI: UNGI_BPPB2 - Experimental evidence at protein level: Swiss-Prot protein existence level 1. This protein binds specifically and reversibly to the host uracil-DNA glycosylase, preventing removal of uracil residues from PBS2 DNA by the host uracil-excision repair system. From Bacillus phage PBS2 (Bacteriophage PBS2).
   7643..7891    +  terminator     HSP terminator: efficient transcription terminator from the Arabidopsis thaliana heat shock protein 18.2 gene (Nagaya et al., 2010)
   8156..8458    -  CDS            ccdB: CCDB_ECOLI - Also known as G, letB, letD. Experimental evidence at protein level: Swiss-Prot protein existence level 1. Toxic component of a type II toxin-antitoxin (TA) system, functioning in plasmid maintainence. Responsible for the post- segregational killing (PSK) of plasmid-free cells, also referred to as a plasmid addiction system. Half-life of over 2 hours. Cell killing by CcdB is accompanied by filamentation, defects in chromosome and plasmid segregation, defects in cell division, formation of anucleate cells, decreased DNA synthesis and plasmid loss. Interferes with the activity of DN
   8463..8621    -  CDS            ccdA (fragment): CCDA_ECO57 - Also known as H, letA. Experimental evidence at protein level: Swiss-Prot protein existence level 1. Antitoxin component of a type II toxin-antitoxin (TA) system which inhibits the post-segregational killing (PSK) of plasmid-free cells, also referred to as a plasmid addiction system. Binds to and blocks the activity of CcdB; will also remove bound CcdB protein from the CcdB-GyrA complex by forming a CcdA-CcdB complex, a process termed rejuvenation. Functions as a transcriptional corepressor for the ccdAB operon, repression also requires CcdB (By similarity). From Escherichia coli
   8712..8777    -  intron         PDK intron (fragment): pdk; modified pyruvate orthophosphate dikinase intron from Flaveria trinervia 3.0
   8941..8962    -  protein_bind   attB2 (fragment): mutant version of attB; recombination site for the Gateway® BP reaction BP Clonase™
   8995..9019    +  misc_feature   RB T-DNA repeat: right border repeat from nopaline C58 T-DNA
   9359..9760    +  CDS            Y4CG_SINFN (fragment): Protein inferred from homology: Swiss-Prot protein existence level 3. From Sinorhizobium fredii (strain NBRC 101917 / NGR234).
  10320..10949   +  CDS            pVS1 StaA: stability protein from the Pseudomonas plasmid pVS1 (Heeb et al., 2000)
  11378..12451   +  CDS            pVS1 RepA: replication protein from the Pseudomonas plasmid pVS1 (Heeb et al., 2000)
  12517..12711   +  rep_origin     pVS1 oriV: origin of replication for the Pseudomonas plasmid pVS1 (Heeb et al., 2000)
  12914..12953   +  CDS            rop (fragment): Rop protein, which maintains plasmids at low copy number; rop
  13045..13185   +  misc_feature   bom: basis of mobility region from pBR322
  13371..13959   -  rep_origin     ori: high-copy-number ColE1/pMB1/pBR322/pUC origin of replication
  14046..14840   -  CDS            KanR: aminoglycoside phosphotransferase; aphA-3; confers resistance to kanamycin
  15265..15289   +  misc_feature   LB T-DNA repeat: left border repeat from nopaline C58 T-DNA
  15367..15541   -  polyA_signal   CaMV poly(A) signal: cauliflower mosaic virus polyadenylation signal
  15582..16592   -  CDS            HygR: aminoglycoside phosphotransferase from E. coli; aph(4)-Ia; confers resistance to hygromycin
  16631..17307   -  promoter       CaMV 35S promoter (enhanced): cauliflower mosaic virus 35S promoter with a duplicated enhancer region
