[The description below was written by a language model from this plasmid's Addgene catalogue record and pLannotate feature annotations shown in this document.]
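Description:
pGEL670 is a roughly 17.4 kb Agrobacterium T-DNA binary vector, built on the pZHY988 backbone, that serves as an empty-backbone plasmid for cytosine base editing in rice with LrCas9. The associated publication title describes this nuclease as coming from a probiotic-sourced CRISPR-Cas9 system. Outside the T-DNA borders it carries the pVS1 replication and stability functions (oriV, RepA, StaA) for maintenance in Agrobacterium. A ColE1/pBR322-type origin with a bom site supports high-copy propagation in E. coli, and an aphA-3 gene confers bacterial kanamycin resistance. Inside the nopaline-type left and right borders, an enhanced CaMV 35S promoter drives a hygromycin phosphotransferase gene closed by the CaMV poly(A) signal, allowing hygromycin selection of transformed plant tissue.

The editor cassette begins with the maize polyubiquitin (ZmUbi) promoter and ends with the Arabidopsis HSP18.2 terminator. Automated annotation left most of the long stretch between them unlabelled. This region presumably encodes the LrCas9 and deaminase components implied by the stated purpose, but the record does not name the Cas9 variant or the deaminase. The features that were detected there are a partial FLAG epitope tag, a short fragment matching human CRK that may be only a similarity hit, and the phage PBS2 uracil glycosylase inhibitor (UGI). UGI blocks uracil excision, which favours C-to-T outcomes.

Downstream of the terminator lies a ccdB counter-selection cassette with a partial ccdA, flanked by remnants of a PDK intron and an attB2 site. This ccdB cassette explains why the plasmid is grown in a ccdB-tolerant strain. It is probably the placeholder replaced when a guide RNA unit is cloned in, although the record does not describe the guide promoter, scaffold or cloning scheme.
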