Addgene plasmid #196818: pGEL670
Purpose: (Empty Backbone) LrCas9 cytosine base editing plasmid in rice
Depositing lab: Yong Zhang. Depositing organization: University of Electronic Science and Technology of China. Publication: Efficient plant genome engineering using a probiotic sourced CRISPR-Cas9 system. Zhong Z, Liu G, Tang Z, Xiang S, Yang L, Huang L, He Y, Fan T, Liu S, Zheng X, Zhang T, Qi Y, Huang J, Zhang Y. Nat Commun. 2023 Sep 29;14(1):6102. doi: 10.1038/s41467-023-41802-9. PubMed 37773156.
Backbone
  Vector backbone: pZHY988
  Backbone size (bp): 17388
  Vector type: Plant Expression, CRISPR, Synthetic Biology
  Promoter: ZmUbi
  Selectable markers: Hygromycin
Growth in bacteria
  Bacterial resistance: Kanamycin, 50 μg/mL
  Growth temperature: 37°C
  Growth strain: ccdB Survival
  Copy number: High Copy
Terms and licenses: Academic/Nonprofit Terms; Industry Terms: Not Available to Industry
How to cite: pGEL670 was a gift from Yong Zhang (Addgene plasmid # 196818 ; http://n2t.net/addgene:196818 ; RRID:Addgene_196818)
